Addgene plasmid #17327: pTSA-13
Depositing lab: Takeshi Sano. Depositing organization: Boston University Medical Campus. Publication: Recombinant core streptavidins. A minimum-sized core streptavidin has enhanced structural stability and higher accessibility to biotinylated macromolecules. Sano T, Pandori MW, Chen X, Smith CL, Cantor CR. J Biol Chem. 1995 Nov 24. 270(47):28204-9. 10.1074/jbc.270.47.28204 PubMed 7499314.
Backbone
  Vector backbone: pET-3a
  Backbone manufacturer: Novagen
  Backbone size w/o insert (bp): 4600
  Vector type: Bacterial Expression
Growth in bacteria
  Bacterial resistance: Ampicillin, 100 μg/mL
  Growth temperature: 37°C
  Growth strain: DH5alpha
  Copy number: Low Copy
Gene/Insert
  Gene/Insert name: streptavidin (alt name: Stv-13)
  Species: Streptomyces avidinii
  Insert size (bp): 400
  Mutation: Truncated to include only amino acids 16-133 of mature streptavidin
  GenBank ID: X03591
  Cloning method: Restriction Enzyme; 5′ cloning site NdeI (not destroyed); 3′ cloning site NdeI (not destroyed)
  Sequencing primers: 5′ T7
Terms and licenses: Academic/Nonprofit Terms; Industry Terms: Not Available to Industry
How to cite: pTSA-13 was a gift from Takeshi Sano (Addgene plasmid # 17327 ; http://n2t.net/addgene:17327 ; RRID:Addgene_17327)
