[The description below was written by a language model from this plasmid's Addgene catalogue record and pLannotate feature annotations shown in this document.]
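Description:
pTSA-13 is a bacterial expression plasmid built on the Novagen pET-3a backbone for producing a truncated "core" streptavidin from Streptomyces avidinii in E. coli. The sequenced plasmid is about 5.0 kb. It carries the pBR322-type backbone elements typical of early pET vectors: a ColE1/pMB1 origin together with the rop gene and the bom mobilisation region, consistent with the low copy number listed in the record, and a β-lactamase gene with its own promoter for ampicillin selection. The tetracycline resistance gene appears only as two fragments flanking the expression cassette. This reflects the cassette's insertion into that gene, so tetracycline resistance is not expected to be functional.

The insert, also called Stv-13, is roughly 400 bp and encodes only amino acids 16–133 of mature streptavidin. It was cloned into the NdeI site, which is retained on both sides. Transcription is driven by a bacteriophage T7 promoter, and translation starts from the efficient T7 gene 10 ribosome binding site. The vector's T7 tag (gene 10 leader) and a further gene 10-derived fragment are annotated downstream of the streptavidin coding region, ahead of the T7 terminator. The record lists no tag for the insert and does not say whether these downstream sequences are translated. Expression requires a host that supplies T7 RNA polymerase, whereas the listed propagation strain lacks it.

The associated publication describes recombinant core streptavidins, reporting that a minimum-sized core has enhanced structural stability and better accessibility to biotinylated macromolecules. The plasmid therefore serves as a source of this compact biotin-binding protein.
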