Features (pLannotate 1.2.2; 15 found; start..end, strand, type, name):
     10..38      +  promoter       tet promoter: E. coli promoter for tetracycline efflux protein gene
     86..378     +  CDS            TcR (fragment): tetracycline efflux protein; tet; confers resistance to tetracycline
    404..451     -  terminator     T7 terminator: transcription terminator for bacteriophage T7 RNA polymerase
    459..508     -  CDS            SET1 (fragment): solubility-enhancement tag derived from T7 phage gene 10B
    519..551     -  CDS            T7 tag (gene 10 leader): leader peptide from bacteriophage T7 gene 10 promotes efficient translation in E. coli
    555..947     -  CDS            SAV_STRAV (fragment): Experimental evidence at protein level: Swiss-Prot protein existence level 1. The biological function of streptavidin is not known. Forms a strong non-covalent specific complex with biotin (one molecule of biotin per subunit of streptavidin). From Streptomyces avidinii.
    958..980     -  RBS            RBS: efficient ribosome binding site from bacteriophage T7 gene 10 (Olins and Rangwala, 1989)
   1012..1030    -  promoter       T7 promoter: promoter for bacteriophage T7 RNA polymerase
   1052..1952    +  CDS            TcR (fragment): tetracycline efflux protein; tet; confers resistance to tetracycline
   2194..2574    -  CDS            YPB1_ECOLX: Protein predicted: Swiss-Prot protein existence level 4. From Escherichia coli.
   2591..2782    +  CDS            rop: Rop protein, which maintains plasmids at low copy number; rop
   2884..3023    +  misc_feature   bom: basis of mobility region from pBR322
   3209..3797    -  rep_origin     ori: high-copy-number ColE1/pMB1/pBR322/pUC origin of replication
   3968..4828    -  CDS            AmpR: β-lactamase; bla; confers resistance to ampicillin, carbenicillin, and related antibiotics
   4829..4933    -  promoter       AmpR promoter: bla
>Addgene plasmid #17327 | pTSA-13 | addgene full sequence | sequence record 242416 | Addgene NGS Result
TTCTCATGTTTGACAGCTTATCATCGATAAGCTTTAATGCGGTAGTTTATCACAGTTAAATTGCTAACGC
AGTCAGGCACCGTGTATGAAATCTAACAATGCGCTCATCGTCATCCTCGGCACCGTCACCCTGGATGCTG
TAGGCATAGGCTTGGTTATGCCGGTACTGCCGGGCCTCTTGCGGGATATCGTCCATTCCGACAGCATCGC
CAGTCACTATGGCGTGCTGCTAGCGCTATATGCGTTGATGCAATTTCTATGCGCACCCGTTCTCGGAGCA
CTGTCCGACCGCTTTGGCCGCCGCCCAGTCCTGCTCGCTTCGCTACTTGGAGCCACTATCGACTACGCGA
TCATGGCGACCACACCCGTCCTGTGGATATCCGGATATAGTTCCTCCTTTCAGCAAAAAACCCCTCAAGA
CCCGTTTAGAGGCCCCAAGGGGTTATGCTAGTTATTGCTCAGCGGTGGCAGCAGCCAACTCAGCTTCCTT
TCGGGCTTTGTTAGCAGCCGGATCCGCGACCCATTTGCTGTCCACCAGTCATGCTAGCCATATGGGCCTT
CTTCGCCGCGTCGATGGAGGCGGCGGACGGCTACACCTTGGTGAAGGTGTCGTGGCCGACCAGCGTGGAC
TTCCAGGCGTTGGCCTCGGTGGTGCCGGAGGTCAGCAGCCACTGGGTGTTGATCCTCGCCTCGGCGCCGC
CGACGTACTGGCCGCTCCACGTGGTCGCGGAGTGGGCGTTGCGGTAGTTATTCTTCCAGGCCACCGTCCA
ACCGAGGGCGGTGCCGCTGCCGTCGGTGGCCGGGGCGCTGTCGTAACGACCGGTCAGGACGTAGCGGCTC
TCGGCGTTGCCGACGGCCGACTCGTAGGTTCCGGTCAGGGCGCCGTCGGCGCCCGCGGTCACGATGAAGG
TCGAGCCGAGCTGGTTGTACCAGGTGCCGGTGATGCCCATATGTATATCTCCTTCTTAAAGTTAAACAAA
ATTATTTCTAGAGGGAAACCGTTGTGGTCTCCCTATAGTGAGTCGTATTAATTTCGCGGGATCGAGATCT
CGATCCTCTACGCCGGACGCATCGTGGCCGGCATCACCGGCGCCACAGGTGCGGTTGCTGGCGCCTATAT
CGCCGACATCACCGATGGGGAAGATCGGGCTCGCCACTTCGGGCTCATGAGCGCTTGTTTCGGCGTGGGT
ATGGTGGCAGGCCCCGTGGCCGGGGGACTGTTGGGCGCCATCTCCTTGCATGCACCATTCCTTGCGGCGG
CGGTGCTCAACGGCCTCAACCTACTACTGGGCTGCTTCCTAATGCAGGAGTCGCATAAGGGAGAGCGTCG
ACCGATGCCCTTGAGAGCCTTCAACCCAGTCAGCTCCTTCCGGTGGGCGCGGGGCATGACTATCGTCGCC
GCACTTATGACTGTCTTCTTTATCATGCAACTCGTAGGACAGGTGCCGGCAGCGCTCTGGGTCATTTTCG
GCGAGGACCGCTTTCGCTGGAGCGCGACGATGATCGGCCTGTCGCTTGCGGTATTCGGAATCTTGCACGC
CCTCGCTCAAGCCTTCGTCACTGGTCCCGCCACCAAACGTTTCGGCGAGAAGCAGGCCATTATCGCCGGC
ATGGCGGCCGACGCGCTGGGCTACGTCTTGCTGGCGTTCGCGACGCGAGGCTGGATGGCCTTCCCCATTA
TGATTCTTCTCGCTTCCGGCGGCATCGGGATGCCCGCGTTGCAGGCCATGCTGTCCAGGCAGGTAGATGA
CGACCATCAGGGACAGCTTCAAGGATCGCTCGCGGCTCTTACCAGCCTAACTTCGATCATTGGACCGCTG
ATCGTCACGGCGATTTATGCCGCCTCGGCGAGCACATGGAACGGGTTGGCATGGATTGTAGGCGCCGCCC
TATACCTTGTCTGCCTCCCCGCGTTGCGTCGCGGTGCATGGAGCCGGGCCACCTCGACCTGAATGGAAGC
CGGCGGCACCTCGCTAACGGATTCACCACTCCAAGAATTGGAGCCAATCAATTCTTGCGGAGAACTGTGA
ATGCGCAAACCAACCCTTGGCAGAACATATCCATCGCGTCCGCCATCTCCAGCAGCCGCACGCGGCGCAT
CTCGGGCAGCGTTGGGTCCTGGCCACGGGTGCGCATGATCGTGCTCCTGTCGTTGAGGACCCGGCTAGGC
TGGCGGGGTTGCCTTACTGGTTAGCAGAATGAATCACCGATACGCGAGCGAACGTGAAGCGACTGCTGCT
GCAAAACGTCTGCGACCTGAGCAACAACATGAATGGTCTTCGGTTTCCGTGTTTCGTAAAGTCTGGAAAC
GCGGAAGTCAGCGCCCTGCACCATTATGTTCCGGATCTGCATCGCAGGATGCTGCTGGCTACCCTGTGGA
ACACCTACATCTGTATTAACGAAGCGCTGGCATTGACCCTGAGTGATTTTTCTCTGGTCCCGCCGCATCC
ATACCGCCAGTTGTTTACCCTCACAACGTTCCAGTAACCGGGCATGTTCATCATCAGTAACCCGTATCGT
GAGCATCCTCTCTCGTTTCATCGGTATCATTACCCCCATGAACAGAAATCCCCCTTACACGGAGGCATCA
GTGACCAAACAGGAAAAAACCGCCCTTAACATGGCCCGCTTTATCAGAAGCCAGACATTAACGCTTCTGG
AGAAACTCAACGAGCTGGACGCGGATGAACAGGCAGACATCTGTGAATCGCTTCACGACCACGCTGATGA
GCTTTACCGCAGCTGCCTCGCGCGTTTCGGTGATGACGGTGAAAACCTCTGACACATGCAGCTCCCGGAG
ACGGTCACAGCTTGTCTGTAAGCGGATGCCGGGAGCAGACAAGCCCGTCAGGGCGCGTCAGCGGGTGTTG
GCGGGTGTCGGGGCGCAGCCATGACCCAGTCACGTAGCGATAGCGGAGTGTATACTGGCTTAACTATGCG
GCATCAGAGCAGATTGTACTGAGAGTGCACCATTGCGGTGTGAAATACCGCACAGATGCGTAAGGAGAAA
ATACCGCATCAGGCGCTCTTCCGCTTCCTCGCTCACTGACTCGCTGCGCTCGGTCGTTCGGCTGCGGCGA
GCGGTATCAGCTCACTCAAAGGCGGTAATACGGTTATCCACAGAATCAGGGGATAACGCAGGAAAGAACA
TGTGAGCAAAAGGCCAGCAAAAGGCCAGGAACCGTAAAAAGGCCGCGTTGCTGGCGTTTTTCCATAGGCT
CCGCCCCCCTGACGAGCATCACAAAAATCGACGCTCAAGTCAGAGGTGGCGAAACCCGACAGGACTATAA
AGATACCAGGCGTTTCCCCCTGGAAGCTCCCTCGTGCGCTCTCCTGTTCCGACCCTGCCGCTTACCGGAT
ACCTGTCCGCCTTTCTCCCTTCGGGAAGCGTGGCGCTTTCTCATAGCTCACGCTGTAGGTATCTCAGTTC
GGTGTAGGTCGTTCGCTCCAAGCTGGGCTGTGTGCACGAACCCCCCGTTCAGCCCGACCGCTGCGCCTTA
TCCGGTAACTATCGTCTTGAGTCCAACCCGGTAAGACACGACTTATCGCCACTGGCAGCAGCCACTGGTA
ACAGGATTAGCAGAGCGAGGTATGTAGGCGGTGCTACAGAGTTCTTGAAGTGGTGGCCTAACTACGGCTA
CACTAGAAGGACAGTATTTGGTATCTGCGCTCTGCTGAAGCCAGTTACCTTCGGAAAAAGAGTTGGTAGC
TCTTGATCCGGCAAACAAACCACCGCTGGTAGCGGTGGTTTTTTTGTTTGCAAGCAGCAGATTACGCGCA
GAAAAAAAGGATCTCAAGAAGATCCTTTGATCTTTTCTACGGGGTCTGACGCTCAGTGGAACGAAAACTC
ACGTTAAGGGATTTTGGTCATGAGATTATCAAAAAGGATCTTCACCTAGATCCTTTTAAATTAAAAATGA
AGTTTTAAATCAATCTAAAGTATATATGAGTAAACTTGGTCTGACAGTTACCAATGCTTAATCAGTGAGG
CACCTATCTCAGCGATCTGTCTATTTCGTTCATCCATAGTTGCCTGACTCCCCGTCGTGTAGATAACTAC
GATACGGGAGGGCTTACCATCTGGCCCCAGTGCTGCAATGATACCGCGAGACCCACGCTCACCGGCTCCA
GATTTATCAGCAATAAACCAGCCAGCCGGAAGGGCCGAGCGCAGAAGTGGTCCTGCAACTTTATCCGCCT
CCATCCAGTCTATTAATTGTTGCCGGGAAGCTAGAGTAAGTAGTTCGCCAGTTAATAGTTTGCGCAACGT
TGTTGCCATTGCTGCAGGCATCGTGGTGTCACGCTCGTCGTTTGGTATGGCTTCATTCAGCTCCGGTTCC
CAACGATCAAGGCGAGTTACATGATCCCCCATGTTGTGCAAAAAAGCGGTTAGCTCCTTCGGTCCTCCGA
TCGTTGTCAGAAGTAAGTTGGCCGCAGTGTTATCACTCATGGTTATGGCAGCACTGCATAATTCTCTTAC
TGTCATGCCATCCGTAAGATGCTTTTCTGTGACTGGTGAGTACTCAACCAAGTCATTCTGAGAATAGTGT
ATGCGGCGACCGAGTTGCTCTTGCCCGGCGTCAACACGGGATAATACCGCGCCACATAGCAGAACTTTAA
AAGTGCTCATCATTGGAAAACGTTCTTCGGGGCGAAAACTCTCAAGGATCTTACCGCTGTTGAGATCCAG
TTCGATGTAACCCACTCGTGCACCCAACTGATCTTCAGCATCTTTTACTTTCACCAGCGTTTCTGGGTGA
GCAAAAACAGGAAGGCAAAATGCCGCAAAAAAGGGAATAAGGGCGACACGGAAATGTTGAATACTCATAC
TCTTCCTTTTTCAATATTATTGAAGCATTTATCAGGGTTATTGTCTCATGAGCGGATACATATTTGAATG
TATTTAGAAAAATAAACAAATAGGGGTTCCGCGCACATTTCCCCGAAAAGTGCCACCTGACGTCTAAGAA
ACCATTATTATCATGACATTAACCTATAAAAATAGGCGTATCACGAGGCCCTTTCGTCTTCAAGAA
