>Addgene plasmid #17327 | pTSA-13 | addgene partial sequence | sequence record 23253 | T7 5'-TAATACGACTCACTATAGGG-3'
TTTTGTTTACTTTAAGAAGGAGATATACATAGTGGGCATCACCGGCACCTGGTACAACCAGCTCGGCTCG
ACCTTCATCGTGACCGCGGGCGCCGACGGCGCCCTGACCGGAACCTACGAGTCGGCCGTCGGCAACGCCG
AGAGCCGCTACGTCCTGACCGGTCGTTACGACAGCGCCCCGGCCACCGACGGCAGCGGCACCGCCCTCGG
TTGGACGGTGGCCTGGAAGAATAACTACCGCAACGCCCACTCCGCGACCACGTGGAGCGGCCAGTACGTC
GGCGGCGCCGAGGCGAGGATCAACACCCAGTGGCTGCTGACCTCCGGCACCACCGAGGCCAACGCCTGGA
AGTCCACGCTGGTCGGCCACGACACCTTCACCAAGGTGTAGCCGTCCGCCGCCTCCATCGACGCGGCGAA
GAAGGCCCATATGGCTAGCATGACTGGTGGACAGCAAATGGGTCGCGGATCCGGCTGCTAACAAAGCCCG
AAAGGAAGCTGAGTTGGCTGCTGCCACCGCTGAGCAATAACTAGCATAACCCCTTGGGGCCTCTAAACGG
GTCTTGAGGGGTTTTTTGCTGAAAGGAGGAACTATATCCGGATATCCACAGGACGGGTGTGGTCGCCATG
ATCGCGTAGTCGATAGTGGCTCCAAGTAGCGAAGCGAGCAGGACTGGGCGGCGGCCAAAGCGGTCGGACA
GTGCTC
