>Addgene plasmid #17327 | pTSA-13 | addgene partial sequence | sequence record 49591 | T7-term
TTCGGGCTTTGTTAGCAGCCGGATCCGCGACCCATTTGCTGTCCACCAGTCATGCTAGCCATATGGGCCT
TCTTCGCCGCGTCGATGGAGGCGGCGGACGGCTACACCTTGGTGAAGGTGTCGTGGCCGACCAGCGTGGA
CTTCCAGGCGTTGGCCTCGGTGGTGCCGGAGGTCAGCAGCCACTGGGTGTTGATCCTCGCCTCGGCGCCG
CCGACGTACTGGCCGCTCCACGTGGTCGCGGAGTGGGCGTTGCGGTAGTTATTCTTCCAGGCCACCGTCC
AACCGA
