>Addgene plasmid #17327 | pTSA-13 | addgene partial sequence | sequence record 50551 | pBRrevBam 5'-GGTGATGTCGGCGATATAGG-3'
CCGGCCACGATGCGTCCGGCGTAGAGGATCGAGATCTCGATCCCGCGAAATTAATACGACTCACTATAGG
GAGACCACAACGGTTTCCCTCTAGAAATAATTTTGTTTAACTTTAAGAAGGAGATATACATATGGGCATC
ACCGGCACCTGGTACAACCAGCTCGGCTCGACCTTCATCGTGACCGCGGGCGCCGACGGCGCCCTGACCG
GAACCTACGAGTCGGCCGTCGGCAACGCCGAGAGCCGCTACGTCCTGACCGGTCGTTACGACAGCGCCCC
GGCCACCGACGGCAGCGGCACCGCCCTCGGTTGGACGGTGGCCTGGAAGAATAACTACCGCAACGCCCAC
TCCGCGACCACGTGGAGCGGCCAGTACGTCGGCGGCGCCGAGGCGAGGATCAACACCCAGTGGCTGCTGA
CCTCCGGCACCACCGAGGCCAACGCCTGGAAGTCCACGCTGGTCGGCCACGACACCTTCACCAAGGTGTA
GCCGTCCGCCGCCTCCATCGACGCGGCGAAGAAGGCCCATATGGCTAGCATGACTGGTGGACAGCAAATG
GGTCGCGGATCCGGCTGCTAACAAAGCCCGAAAGGAAGCTGAGTTGGCTGCTGCCACCGCTGAGCAATAA
CTAGCATAACCCCTTGGGGCCTCTAAACGGGTCTTGAGGGGTTTTTTGCTGAAAGGAGGAACTATATCCG
GATATCCACAGGACGGGTGTGGTCGCCATGATCGCGTAGTCGATAGTGGCTCCAAGTAGCGAAGCGAGCA
GGACTGGGCGGCGGCCAAAGCGGTCGGACAGTGCTCCGAGAACGGGTGCGCATAGAAATTGCATCA
